>Addgene plasmid #27776 | pUT1394-HQ858726 | depositor full sequence | sequence record 13080 | Author sequence
CAAATAATGATTTTATTTTGACTGATAGTGACCTGTTCGTTGCAACAAATTGATGAGCAATGCTTTTTTA
TAATGCCAACTTTGTACAAAAAAGCAGGCTCCGCGGCCGCCTTGTTTAACTTTAAGAAGGAGCCCTTCAC
CATGGCTTCCGACGCCCCGGCGGAGCAACCGGCGACGCAGCAGAAGCCCACCAGGGTCTCGCTGTCCTAT
GAGGAGATCTCCAAGCTCTTCTCCCTCCCCATCGCTGAGGCGGCCTCCATCCTCGGAGTCTGCACCAGTG
TCTTGAAGAGGATCTGCCGCACCCACGGGATTGTTAGGTGGCCATATCGTAAGCTTGTTTCTGGGAAAGC
TGGGGATGACACAAAAGGTCCTGATAGCGACAAAGCCAACGAACTCCTTGAGGTATCAAAAATCGCGAAA
CAAAAGGCTCCCAGTGCATCAGGCCCATCAGTAGTGTCATCAAGCACTTCCCAAGGAGCGGCAAAGTCTC
AACAGGGCAATTCTAAGGCAGGACAGTTTTCAGTTTCGCCACCAACAGGTAAACATAACGCATCACTAAG
TTTGACCCATAGCCAAGCCAAGGCCATCCCTTGCTATATGGATGATTTCAAGTACGGATTCCCGTCATCT
GGCTTGTCTTGTGAAACTATGAAATGGTGGGGCACAAGCAGCGACACAGACTATGTGCCTACCAAAGATG
GAAGCCATGAACCCCATGAATCAACAACACATGAGCCATCAAAGGGCATGACTGATGATGACGAGTTGGA
CTGGGGAGCAGATGAAGCGGAAGCTGAAGCTGATGGCACTGTTACGGCAGAGGCATCGGCACAGCTGTGC
TCGCTGAGAAGGAAAGCAGTAGATGACGGGCGCAAACTATTGAATGGTCACAACCGCAGGGGCCAAGAAT
TCTCTAGGCTGAACAAAAGGCAGAAGACAGCGCTAGCCCAGGTATTTGGGGCTTCACTGCCAGAATGTTG
TATTACTCGTGTCAAGGGTGGGCGCGCCGACCCAGCTTTCTTGTACAAAGTTGGCATTATAAGAAAGCAT
TGCTTATCAATTTGTTGCAACGAACAGGTCACTATCAGTCAAAATAAAATCATTATTTGCCATCCAGCTG
ATATCCCCTATAGTGAGTCGTATTACATGGTCATAGCTGTTTCCTGGCAGCTCTGGCCCGTGTCTCAAAA
TCTCTGATGTTACATTGCACAAGATAAAAATATATCATCATGAACAATAAAACTGTCTGCTTACATAAAC
AGTAATACAAGGGGTGTTATGAGCCATATTCAACGGGAAACGTCGAGGCCGCGATTAAATTCCAACATGG
ATGCTGATTTATATGGGTATAAATGGGCTCGCGATAATGTCGGGCAATCAGGTGCGACAATCTATCGCTT
GTATGGGAAGCCCGATGCGCCAGAGTTGTTTCTGAAACATGGCAAAGGTAGCGTTGCCAATGATGTTACA
GATGAGATGGTCAGACTAAACTGGCTGACGGAATTTATGCCTCTTCCGACCATCAAGCATTTTATCCGTA
CTCCTGATGATGCATGGTTACTCACCACTGCGATCCCCGGAAAAACAGCATTCCAGGTATTAGAAGAATA
TCCTGATTCAGGTGAAAATATTGTTGATGCGCTGGCAGTGTTCCTGCGCCGGTTGCATTCGATTCCTGTT
TGTAATTGTCCTTTTAACAGCGATCGCGTATTTCGTCTCGCTCAGGCGCAATCACGAATGAATAACGGTT
TGGTTGATGCGAGTGATTTTGATGACGAGCGTAATGGCTGGCCTGTTGAACAAGTCTGGAAAGAAATGCA
TAAACTTTTGCCATTCTCACCGGATTCAGTCGTCACTCATGGTGATTTCTCACTTGATAACCTTATTTTT
GACGAGGGGAAATTAATAGGTTGTATTGATGTTGGACGAGTCGGAATCGCAGACCGATACCAGGATCTTG
CCATCCTATGGAACTGCCTCGGTGAGTTTTCTCCTTCATTACAGAAACGGCTTTTTCAAAAATATGGTAT
TGATAATCCTGATATGAATAAATTGCAGTTTCATTTGATGCTCGATGAGTTTTTCTAATCAGAATTGGTT
AATTGGTTGTAACACTGGCAGAGCATTACGCTGACTTGACGGGACGGCGCAAGCTCATGACCAAAATCCC
TTAACGTGAGTTACGCGTCGTTCCACTGAGCGTCAGACCCCGTAGAAAAGATCAAAGGATCTTCTTGAGA
TCCTTTTTTTCTGCGCGTAATCTGCTGCTTGCAAACAAAAAAACCACCGCTACCAGCGGTGGTTTGTTTG
CCGGATCAAGAGCTACCAACTCTTTTTCCGAAGGTAACTGGCTTCAGCAGAGCGCAGATACCAAATACTG
TCCTTCTAGTGTAGCCGTAGTTAGGCCACCACTTCAAGAACTCTGTAGCACCGCCTACATACCTCGCTCT
GCTAATCCTGTTACCAGTGGCTGCTGCCAGTGGCGATAAGTCGTGTCTTACCGGGTTGGACTCAAGACGA
TAGTTACCGGATAAGGCGCAGCGGTCGGGCTGAACGGGGGGTTCGTGCACACAGCCCAGCTTGGAGCGAA
CGACCTACACCGAACTGAGATACCTACAGCGTGAGCATTGAGAAAGCGCCACGCTTCCCGAAGGGAGAAA
GGCGGACAGGTATCCGGTAAGCGGCAGGGTCGGAACAGGAGAGCGCACGAGGGAGCTTCCAGGGGGAAAC
GCCTGGTATCTTTATAGTCCTGTCGGGTTTCGCCACCTCTGACTTGAGCGTCGATTTTTGTGATGCTCGT
CAGGGGGGCGGAGCCTATGGAAAAACGCCAGCAACGCGGCCTTTTTACGGTTCCTGGCCTTTTGCTGGCC
TTTTGCTCACATGTTCTTTCCTGCGTTATCCCCTGATTCTGTGGATAACCGTATTACCGCCTTTGAGTGA
GCTGATACCGCTCGCCGCAGCCGAACGACCGAGCGCAGCGAGTCAGTGAGCGAGGAAGCGGAAGAGCGCC
CAATACGCAAACCGCCTCTCCCCGCGCGTTGGCCGATTCATTAATGCAGCTGGCACGACAGGTTTCCCGA
CTGGAAAGCGGGCAGTGAGCGCAACGCAATTAATACGCGTACCGCTAGCCAGGAAGAGTTTGTAGAAACG
CAAAAAGGCCATCCGTCAGGATGGCCTTCTGCTTAGTTTGATGCCTGGCAGTTTATGGCGGGCGTCCTGC
CCGCCACCCTCCGGGCCGTTGCTTCACAACGTTCAAATCCGCTCCCGGCGGATTTGTCCTACTCAGGAGA
GCGTTCACCGACAAACAACAGATAAAACGAAAGGCCCAGTCTTCCGACTGAGCCTTTCGTTTTATTTGAT
GCCTGGCAGTTCCCTACTCTCGCGTTAACGCTAGCATGGATGTTTTCCCAGTCACGACGTTGTAAAACGA
CGGCCAGTCTTAAGCTCGGGCCC
Features (pLannotate 1.2.2; 10 found; start..end, strand, type, name):
      1..100     +  protein_bind   attL1: mutant version of attL; recombination site for the Gateway® LR reaction LR Clonase™
    112..132     +  RBS            RBS: efficient ribosome binding site from bacteriophage T7 gene 10 (Olins and Rangwala, 1989)
   1010..1109    -  protein_bind   attL2: mutant version of attL; recombination site for the Gateway® LR reaction LR Clonase™
   1127..1145    -  promoter       T7 promoter: promoter for bacteriophage T7 RNA polymerase
   1279..2088    +  CDS            KanR: aminoglycoside phosphotransferase; aph(3')-Ia; confers resistance to kanamycin in bacteria or G418 (Geneticin®) in eukaryotes
   2235..2823    +  rep_origin     ori: high-copy-number ColE1/pMB1/pBR322/pUC origin of replication
   3006..3098    +  CDS            lacI (fragment): lac repressor; lacI; The lac repressor binds to the lac operator to inhibit transcription in E. coli. This inhibition can be relieved by adding lactose or isopropyl-β-D-thiogalactopyranoside (IPTG).
   3153..3180    -  terminator     rrnB T2 terminator: transcription terminator T2 from the E. coli rrnB gene
   3312..3355    +  terminator     rrnB T1 terminator: Escherichia coli rrnB; transcription terminator T1 from the E. coli rrnB gene
   3402..3438    -  CDS            lacZα (fragment): LacZα fragment of β-galactosidase; lacZ fragment
