[The description below was written by a language model from this plasmid's Addgene catalogue record and pLannotate feature annotations shown in this document.]
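Description:
pUT1394-HQ858726 is a Gateway entry clone built in the commercial pENTR/SD backbone and carrying the coding sequence of a Zea mays RWP-RK family transcription factor. It belongs to a maize transcription factor ORF collection assembled for functional genomics. The 852 bp insert was PCR-amplified from a full-length maize cDNA clone and includes its native stop codon, so it suits native or N-terminally tagged expression after transfer, but not C-terminal fusions. The complete plasmid is 3,453 nt, consistent with the 2.6 kb backbone plus insert.

In the annotated sequence the ORF itself is not called as a feature, but it occupies the interval between the attL1 and attL2 sites. These sites direct LR Clonase recombination, which moves the insert into any attR-containing destination vector. Immediately downstream of attL1 lies the bacteriophage T7 gene 10 ribosome binding site (the "SD" element of the backbone), which travels with the ORF and supports efficient translation in prokaryotic destination vectors. A T7 promoter sits just outside attL2 on the opposite strand, oriented back toward the insert. The rrnB T1 and T2 terminators upstream of attL1 shield the cassette from read-through transcription originating in the backbone. The short lacI and lacZα fragments are backbone remnants with no evident function.

The plasmid is propagated in E. coli under kanamycin selection through the aph(3')-Ia gene. It replicates from a ColE1/pUC-type origin; the annotation describes this as high copy, whereas the catalogue entry lists the plasmid as low copy. No plant or other eukaryotic promoter is present, so the construct serves as a shuttle source for building expression, two-hybrid or other assay clones of this maize regulator.
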