Addgene plasmid #27776: pUT1394-HQ858726
Depositing lab: John Gray & Erich Grotewold. Depositing organization: University of Toledo. Publication: The Maize TFome--development of a transcription factor open reading frame collection for functional genomics. Burdo B, Gray J, Goetting-Minesky MP, Wittler B, Hunt M, Li T, Velliquette D, Thomas J, Gentzel I, dos Santos Brito M, Mejia-Guerra MK, Connolly LN, Qaisi D, Li W, Casas MI, Doseff AI, Grotewold E. Plant J. 2014 Oct;80(2):356-66. doi: 10.1111/tpj.12623. Epub 2014 Aug 26. PubMed 25053252.
Backbone
  Vector backbone: pENTR/SD
  Backbone manufacturer: Invitrogen
  Backbone size w/o insert (bp): 2601
  Vector type: Entry vector
Growth in bacteria
  Bacterial resistance: Kanamycin, 50 μg/mL
  Growth temperature: 37°C
  Growth strain: DH5alpha
  Growth instructions: E. coli TOP10
  Copy number: Low Copy
Gene/Insert
  Gene/Insert name: RWP-RK transcription factor from DR962345
  Species: Zea mays
  Insert size (bp): 852
  GenBank ID: HQ858726
  Cloning method: Restriction Enzyme
  Sequencing primers: 5′ M13 For; 3′ M13 Rev
Terms and licenses: Academic/Nonprofit Terms; Industry Terms: Not Available to Industry
Depositor comments: This CDS was amplified using PCR from a full length cDNA template from the Maize Full-length cDNA Project (www.maizecdna.org) and the PCR product included the stop codon. The PCR product was cloned into a Gateway pENTR/SD vector. Further information on this gene may be obtained at www.grassius.org using the GenBank number. (The second half of the plasmid name is the GenBank Number for the sequence of the insert)
How to cite: pUT1394-HQ858726 was a gift from John Gray & Erich Grotewold (Addgene plasmid # 27776 ; http://n2t.net/addgene:27776 ; RRID:Addgene_27776)
