>Addgene plasmid #27776 | pUT1394-HQ858726 | addgene partial sequence | sequence record 34098 | 27776 with M13pUC-fwd
CCAATAATGATTTTATTTTGACTGATAGTGACCTGTTCGTTGCAACAAATTGATGAGCAATGCTTTTTTA
TAATGCCAACTTTGTACAAAAAAGCAGGCTCCGCGGCCGCCTTGTTTAACTTTAAGAAGGAGCCCTTCAC
CATGGCTTCCGACGCCCCGGCGGAGCAACCGGCGACGCAGCAGAAGCCCACCAGGGTCTCGCTGTCCTAT
GAGGAGATCTCCAAGCTCTTCTCCCTCCCCATCGCTGAGGCGGCCTCCATCCTCGGAGTCTGCACCAGTG
TCTTGAAGAGGATCTGCCGCACCCACGGGATTGTTAGGTGGCCATATCGTAAGCTTGTTTCTGGGAAAGC
TGGGGATGACACAAAAGGTCCTGATAGCGACAAAGCCAACGAACTCCTTGAGGTATCAAAAATCGCGAAA
CAAAAGGCTCCCAGTGCATCAGGCCCATCAGTAGTGTCATCAAGCACTTCCCAAGGAGCGGCAAAGTCTC
AACAGGGCAATTCTAAGGCAGGACAGTTTTCAGTTTCGCCACCAACAGGTAAACATAACGCATCACTAAG
TTTGACCCATAGCCAAGCCAAGGCCATCCCTTGCTATATGGATGATTTCAAGTACGGATTCCCGTCATCT
GGCTTGTCTTGTGAAACTATGAAATGGTGGGGCACAAGCAGCGACACAGACTATGTGCCTACCAAAGATG
GAAGCCATGAACCCCATGAATCAACAACACATGAGCCATCAAAGGGCATGACTGATGATGACGAGTTGGA
CTGGGGAGCAGATGAAGCGGAAGCTGAAGCTGATGGCACTGTTACGGCAGA
